>Addgene plasmid #113553 | pRSET his-mRFP | addgene full sequence | sequence record 216915 | Addgene NGS Result
CGCGTTGGCCGATTCATTAATGCAGGATCTCGATCCCGCGAAATTAATACGACTCACTATAGGGAGACCA
CAACGGTTTCCCTCTAGAAATAATTTTGTTTAACTTTAAGAAGGAGATATACATATGCGGGGTTCTCATC
ATCATCATCATCATGGTATGGCTAGCATGACTGGTGGACAGCAAATGGGTCGGGATCTGTACGACGATGA
CGATAAGGATCGATGGGGATCCATGGCCTCCTCCGAGGACGTCATCAAGGAGTTCATGCGCTTCAAGGTG
CGCATGGAGGGCTCCGTGAACGGCCACGAGTTCGAGATCGAGGGCGAGGGCGAGGGCCGCCCCTACGAGG
GCACCCAGACCGCCAAGCTGAAGGTGACCAAGGGCGGCCCCCTGCCCTTCGCCTGGGACATCCTGTCCCC
TCAGTTCCAGTACGGCTCCAAGGCCTACGTGAAGCACCCCGCCGACATCCCCGACTACTTGAAGCTGTCC
TTCCCCGAGGGCTTCAAGTGGGAGCGCGTGATGAACTTCGAGGACGGCGGCGTGGTGACCGTGACCCAGG
ACTCCTCCCTGCAGGACGGCGAGTTCATCTACAAGGTGAAGCTGCGCGGCACCAACTTCCCCTCCGACGG
CCCCGTAATGCAGAAGAAGACCATGGGCTGGGAGGCCTCCACCGAGCGGATGTACCCCGAGGACGGCGCC
CTGAAGGGCGAGATCAAGATGAGGCTGAAGCTGAAGGACGGCGGCCACTACGACGCCGAGGTCAAGACCA
CCTACATGGCCAAGAAGCCCGTGCAGCTGCCCGGCGCCTACAAGACCGACATCAAGCTGGACATCACCTC
CCACAACGAGGACTACACCATCGTGGAACAGTACGAGCGCGCCGAGGGCCGCCACTCCACCGGCGCCTAA
GAATTCGAAGCTTGATCCGGCTGCTAACAAAGCCCGAAAGGAAGCTGAGTTGGCTGCTGCCACCGCTGAG
CAATAACTAGCATAACCCCTTGGGGCCTCTAAACGGGTCTTGAGGGGTTTTTTGCTGAAAGGAGGAACTA
TATCCGGATCTGGCGTAATAGCGAAGAGGCCCGCACCGATCGCCCTTCCCAACAGTTGCGCAGCCTGAAT
GGCGAATGGG
[124 nt withheld, positions 1131-1254]
C
[91 nt withheld, positions 1256-1346]
A
[49 nt withheld, positions 1348-1396]
CCTTTGACGTTGGAGTCCACGTTCTTT
[37 nt withheld, positions 1424-1460]
ACCCTATCTCGGTCTATTCTTTTGATTTATAAGGGATTTTGCCGATTTCGGCCTATTGGTTAAAAAATGA
GCTGATTTAACAAAAATTTAACGCGAATTTTAACAAAATATTAACGCTTACAATTTAGGTGGCACTTTTC
GGGGAAATGTGCGCGGAACCCCTATTTGTTTATTTTTCTAAATACATTCAAATATGTATCCGCTCATGAG
ACAATAACCCTGATAAATGCTTCAATAATATTGAAAAAGGAAGAGTATGAGTATTCAACATTTCCGTGTC
GCCCTTATTCCCTTTTTTGCGGCATTTTGCCTTCCTGTTTTTGCTCACCCAGAAACGCTGGTGAAAGTAA
AAGATGCTGAAGATCAGTTGGGTGCACGAGTGGGTTACATCGAACTGGATCTCAACAGCGGTAAGATCCT
TGAGAGTTTTCGCCCCAAAGAACGTTTTCCAATGATGAGCACTTTTAAAGTTCTGCTATGTGGCGCGGTA
TTATCCCGTATTGACGCCGGGCAAGAGCAACTCGGTCGCCGCATACACTATTCTCAGAATGACTTGGTTG
AGTACTCACCAGTCACAGAAAAGCATCTTACGGATGGCATGACAGTAAGAGAATTATGCAGTGCTGCCAT
AACCATGAGTGATAACACTGCGGCCAACTTACTTCTGACAACGATCGGAGGACCGAAGGAGCTAACCGCT
TTTTTGCACAACATGGGGGATCATGTAACTCGCCTTGATCGTTGGGAACCGGAGCTGAATGAAGCCATAC
CAAACGACGAGCGTGACACCACGATGCCTGTAGCAATGGCAACAACGTTGCGCAAACTATTAACTGGCGA
ACTACTTACTCTAGCTTCCCGGCAACAATTAATAGACTGGATGGAGGCGGATAAAGTTGCAGGACCACTT
CTGCGCTCGGCCCTTCCGGCTGGCTGGTTTATTGCTGATAAATCTGGAGCCGGTGAGCGTGGGTCTCGCG
GTATCATTGCAGCACTGGGGCCAGATGGTAAGCCCTCCCGTATCGTAGTTATCTACACGACGGGGAGTCA
GGCAACTATGGATGAACGAAATAGACAGATCGCTGAGATAGGTGCCTCACTGATTAAGCATTGGTAACTG
TCAGACCAAGTTTACTCATATATACTTTAGATTGATTTAAAACTTCATTTTTAATTTAAAAGGATCTAGG
TGAAGATCCTTTTTGATAATCTCATGACCAAAATCCCTTAACGTGAGTTTTCGTTCCACTGAGCGTCAGA
CCCCGTAGAAAAGATCAAAGGATCTTCTTGAGATCCTTTTTTTCTGCGCGTAATCTGCTGCTTGCAAACA
AAAAAACCACCGCTACCAGCGGTGGTTTGTTTGCCGGATCAAGAGCTACCAACTCTTTTTCCGAAGGTAA
CTGGCTTCAGCAGAGCGCAGATACCAAATACTGTTCTTCTAGTGTAGCCGTAGTTAGGCCACCACTTCAA
GAACTCTGTAGCACCGCCTACATACCTCGCTCTGCTAATCCTGTTACCAGTGGCTGCTGCCAGTGGCGAT
AAGTCGTGTCTTACCGGGTTGGACTCAAGACGATAGTTACCGGATAAGGCGCAGCGGTCGGGCTGAACGG
GGGGTTCGTGCACACAGCCCAGCTTGGAGCGAACGACCTACACCGAACTGAGATACCTACAGCGTGAGCT
ATGAGAAAGCGCCACGCTTCCCGAAGGGAGAAAGGCGGACAGGTATCCGGTAAGCGGCAGGGTCGGAACA
GGAGAGCGCACGAGGGAGCTTCCAGGGGGAAACGCCTGGTATCTTTATAGTCCTGTCGGGTTTCGCCACC
TCTGACTTGAGCGTCGATTTTTGTGATGCTCGTCAGGGGGGCGGAGCCTATGGAAAAACGCCAGCAACGC
GGCCTTTTTACGGTTCCTGGCCTTTTGCTGGCCTTTTGCTCACATGTTCTTTCCTGCGTTATCCCCTGAT
TCTGTGGATAACCGTATTACCGCCTTTGAGTGAGCTGATACCGCTCGCCGCAGCCGAACGACCGAGCGCA
GCGAGTCAGTGAGCGAGGAAGCGGAAGAGCGCCCAATACGCAAACCGCCTCTCCCCG
Features (pLannotate 1.2.2; 14 found; start..end, strand, type, name):
     45..63      +  promoter       T7 promoter: promoter for bacteriophage T7 RNA polymerase
     95..117     +  RBS            RBS: efficient ribosome binding site from bacteriophage T7 gene 10 (Olins and Rangwala, 1989)
    137..157     +  CDS            capTEV™ (fragment): composite tag for in vivo biotinylation, TEV protease cleavage, and 6xHis tagging
    158..190     +  CDS            T7 tag (gene 10 leader): leader peptide from bacteriophage T7 gene 10 promotes efficient translation in E. coli
    194..217     +  CDS            Xpress™ tag: Xpress™ epitope tag, including an enterokinase recognition and cleavage site
    233..910     +  CDS            mRFP1: monomeric derivative of DsRed (Campbell et al., 2002) mammalian codon-optimized
    930..979     +  CDS            SET1 (fragment): solubility-enhancement tag derived from T7 phage gene 10B
    987..1034    +  terminator     T7 terminator: transcription terminator for bacteriophage T7 RNA polymerase
   1060..1126    +  CDS            lacZα (fragment): LacZα fragment of β-galactosidase; lacZ fragment
   1131..1559    +  rep_origin     f1 ori (sequence partly withheld): f1 bacteriophage origin of replication; arrow indicates direction of (+) strand synthesis
   1612..1716    +  promoter       AmpR promoter: bla
   1717..2577    +  CDS            AmpR: β-lactamase; bla; confers resistance to ampicillin, carbenicillin, and related antibiotics
   2748..3336    +  rep_origin     ori: high-copy-number ColE1/pMB1/pBR322/pUC origin of replication
   3519..25      +  CDS            lacI (fragment) (across the origin): lac repressor; lacI; The lac repressor binds to the lac operator to inhibit transcription in E. coli. This inhibition can be relieved by adding lactose or isopropyl-β-D-thiogalactopyranoside (IPTG).
