[The description below was written by a language model from this plasmid's Addgene catalogue record and pLannotate feature annotations shown in this document.]
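Description:
pRSET his-mRFP is a 3,547 bp bacterial expression plasmid built on the pRSET backbone and intended for production and purification of the monomeric red fluorescent protein mRFP in E. coli. It replicates at high copy number from a ColE1/pUC-type origin and is selected with ampicillin through a β-lactamase gene driven by its own promoter. An f1 phage origin is also present, a standard backbone element that permits single-stranded DNA rescue.

Expression is driven by a bacteriophage T7 promoter followed by the efficient T7 gene 10 ribosome binding site, so transcription requires a host that supplies T7 RNA polymerase. The annotated parts indicate an N-terminal leader typical of pRSET. It begins with a short segment annotated as a fragment of a composite tag, which most likely corresponds to the 6xHis stretch used for metal-affinity purification. This is followed by the T7 gene 10 leader peptide, which promotes translation, and an Xpress epitope that contains an enterokinase cleavage site for removing the leader. Next comes the mRFP1 coding sequence, a mammalian codon-optimized monomeric derivative of DsRed, and a T7 terminator closes the transcription unit.

Several small annotations (SET1, lacZα and lacI fragments) are partial matches that appear to be backbone remnants rather than functional elements; no complete lac repressor gene or lac operator is annotated. The restriction sites used for cloning are not recorded. The record supports its use as a source of purified his-tagged red fluorescent protein.
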