Addgene plasmid #113553: pRSET his-mRFP
Purpose: For bacterial expression and purification of mRFP
Depositing lab: Jeanne Stachowiak. Depositing organization: University of Texas at Austin. Publication: Entropic Control of Receptor Recycling Using Engineered Ligands. DeGroot ACM, Busch DJ, Hayden CC, Mihelic SA, Alpar AT, Behar M, Stachowiak JC. Biophys J. 2018 Mar 27;114(6):1377-1388. doi: 10.1016/j.bpj.2018.01.036. PubMed 29590595.
Backbone
  Vector backbone: pRSET
  Vector type: Bacterial Expression
Growth in bacteria
  Bacterial resistance: Ampicillin, 100 μg/mL
  Growth temperature: 37°C
  Growth strain: DH5alpha
  Copy number: High Copy
Gene/Insert
  Gene/Insert name: his-mRFP
  Cloning method: Restriction Enzyme; 5′ cloning site unknown (unknown if destroyed); 3′ cloning site unknown (unknown if destroyed)
  Sequencing primers: 5′ unknown
Terms and licenses: Academic/Nonprofit Terms; Industry Terms: Not Available to Industry
How to cite: pRSET his-mRFP was a gift from Jeanne Stachowiak (Addgene plasmid # 113553 ; http://n2t.net/addgene:113553 ; RRID:Addgene_113553)
